Addgene plasmid #35163: pLKO-tet-puro-sh-control
Depositing lab: Benjamin Blencowe. Depositing organization: University of Toronto. Publication: An alternative splicing switch regulates embryonic stem cell pluripotency and reprogramming. Gabut M, Samavarchi-Tehrani P, Wang X, Slobodeniuc V, O'Hanlon D, Sung HK, Alvarez M, Talukder S, Pan Q, Mazzoni EO, Nedelec S, Wichterle H, Woltjen K, Hughes TR, Zandstra PW, Nagy A, Wrana JL, Blencowe BJ. Cell. 2011 Sep 30;147(1):132-46. Epub 2011 Sep 15. 10.1016/j.cell.2011.08.023 PubMed 21924763.
Backbone
  Vector backbone: pLKO-tet-puro
  Backbone size w/o insert (bp): 10000
  Vector type: Mammalian Expression, Lentiviral, RNAi
  Selectable markers: Puromycin
Growth in bacteria
  Bacterial resistance: Ampicillin, 100 μg/mL
  Growth temperature: 37°C
  Growth strain: DH5alpha
  Copy number: High Copy
Gene/Insert
  Gene/Insert name: shRNAi against GFP#1
  gRNA/shRNA sequence: GCAAGCTGACCCTGAAGTTCAT
  Insert size (bp): 55
  Promoter: hPGK
  Cloning method: Restriction Enzyme; 5′ cloning site AgeI (destroyed during cloning); 3′ cloning site EcoRI (unknown if destroyed)
  Sequencing primers: 5′ H1
Terms and licenses: Academic/Nonprofit Terms; Industry Terms: Not Available to Industry
How to cite: pLKO-tet-puro-sh-control was a gift from Benjamin Blencowe (Addgene plasmid # 35163)
