[The description below was written by a language model from this plasmid's Addgene catalogue record and pLannotate feature annotations shown in this document.]
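Description:
pLKO-tet-puro-sh-control is a third-generation-style, self-inactivating HIV-1 lentiviral RNAi vector built on the pLKO-tet-puro backbone and designed for doxycycline-inducible shRNA expression in mammalian cells. In bacteria it is maintained at high copy from a ColE1/pUC-type origin with ampicillin selection (AmpR); an f1 origin is also present. The viral portion comprises an RSV promoter fused to a truncated 5' LTR, the Ψ packaging signal with a gag fragment, the RRE for Rev-dependent export of the genomic RNA, the cPPT/CTS, and a ΔU3 3' LTR followed by an SV40 poly(A) signal and SV40 origin.

The payload is a roughly 55 bp hairpin targeting GFP, cloned between AgeI and EcoRI. It appears in the annotation as two short, oppositely oriented matches to a GFP-family coding sequence, consistent with the two arms of the hairpin. It lies immediately downstream of the H1-2O2 promoter, a tet-operator-containing variant of the human H1 Pol III promoter. The catalogue lists hPGK as the promoter, but in the feature table hPGK instead drives a separate Pol II cassette: a β-globin intron, the TetR repressor, and an EMCV IRES followed by a drug-resistance gene. TetR keeps the H1-2O2 promoter silent until doxycycline releases it, so all components of the inducible system are carried on one vector.

The catalogue names puromycin as the mammalian selection marker, whereas the sequenced record annotates the IRES-linked gene as neo (neomycin/kanamycin phosphotransferase). The sequenced length (about 9.1 kb) is also below the nominal 10 kb backbone size, so the selectable marker should be verified. Because the hairpin targets GFP rather than an endogenous gene, the construct serves as a non-targeting control for inducible knockdown experiments, deposited with a study of alternative splicing in embryonic stem cell pluripotency and reprogramming.
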