Features (pLannotate 1.2.2; 32 found; start..end, strand, type, name):
    295..915     -  CDS            tetR: TETR2_ECOLX - Experimental evidence at protein level: Swiss-Prot protein existence level 1. TetR is the repressor of the tetracycline resistance element; its N-terminal region forms a helix-turn-helix structure and binds DNA. Binding of tetracycline to TetR reduces the repressor affinity for the tetracycline resistance gene (tetA) promoter operator sites. From Escherichia coli.
    926..944     -  promoter       T7 promoter: promoter for bacteriophage T7 RNA polymerase
    999..1571    -  intron         β-globin intron: intron from rabbit β-globin gene
   1580..2090    -  promoter       hPGK promoter: human phosphoglycerate kinase 1 promoter
   2139..2256    -  misc_feature   cPPT/CTS: central polypurine tract and central termination sequence of HIV-1
   2303..2326    +  CDS            rsEGFP2 (fragment): reversibly and rapidly switchable enhanced green fluorescent protein (Grotjohann et al., 2012) mammalian codon-optimized
   2329..2353    -  CDS            rsEGFP2 (fragment): reversibly and rapidly switchable enhanced green fluorescent protein (Grotjohann et al., 2012) mammalian codon-optimized
   2359..2453    -  promoter       H1-2O2 promoter: doxycycline-inducible variant of the human H1 RNA promoter (Henriksen et al., 2007)
   2494..2594    -  CDS            Rev (fragment): human immunodeficiency virus 1 (HIV-1) Rev protein; rev; enhances nuclear export of unspliced and incompletely spliced viral mRNAs
   2971..3204    -  misc_feature   RRE: The Rev response element (RRE) of HIV-1 allows for Rev-dependent mRNA export from the nucleus to the cytoplasm.
   3350..3713    -  CDS            HIV-1 gag (fragment): gag protein from human immunodeficiency virus 1; gag
   3697..3822    -  misc_feature   HIV-1 Ψ: packaging signal of human immunodeficiency virus type 1
   3869..4049    -  LTR            5' LTR (truncated): truncated 5' long terminal repeat (LTR) from HIV-1
   4050..4276    -  promoter       RSV promoter: Rous sarcoma virus enhancer/promoter
   4304..4322    -  promoter       T3 promoter: promoter for bacteriophage T3 RNA polymerase
   4367..4383    -  protein_bind   lac operator: The lac repressor binds to the lac operator to inhibit transcription in E. coli. This inhibition can be relieved by adding lactose or isopropyl-β-D-thiogalactopyranoside (IPTG). lac repressor encoded by lacI
   4391..4421    -  promoter       lac promoter: promoter for the E. coli lac operon
   4436..4457    -  protein_bind   CAP binding site: CAP binding activates transcription in the presence of cAMP. E. coli catabolite activator protein
   4470..4562    -  CDS            lacI (fragment): lac repressor; lacI; The lac repressor binds to the lac operator to inhibit transcription in E. coli. This inhibition can be relieved by adding lactose or isopropyl-β-D-thiogalactopyranoside (IPTG).
   4745..5333    -  rep_origin     ori: high-copy-number ColE1/pMB1/pBR322/pUC origin of replication
   5504..6364    -  CDS            AmpR: β-lactamase; bla; confers resistance to ampicillin, carbenicillin, and related antibiotics
   6365..6469    -  promoter       AmpR promoter: bla
   6522..6950    -  rep_origin     f1 ori (sequence partly withheld): f1 bacteriophage origin of replication; arrow indicates direction of (+) strand synthesis
   6955..7110    -  CDS            lacZα (fragment): LacZα fragment of β-galactosidase; lacZ fragment
   7118..7136    +  promoter       T7 promoter: promoter for bacteriophage T7 RNA polymerase
   7157..7292    -  rep_origin     SV40 ori: SV40 origin of replication
   7332..7453    -  polyA_signal   SV40 poly(A) signal: SV40 polyadenylation signal
   7525..7758    -  LTR            3' LTR (ΔU3): self-inactivating 3' long terminal repeat (LTR) from HIV-1
   7760..7843    -  CDS            nef (fragment): NEF_HV1Z2 - Experimental evidence at protein level: Swiss-Prot protein existence level 1. Extracellular Nef protein targets CD4(+) T-lymphocytes for apoptosis by interacting with CXCR4 surface receptors. From Human immunodeficiency virus type 1 group M subtype D (isolate Z2/CDC-Z34) (HIV-1).
   7902..8001    +  protein_bind   attL2: mutant version of attL; recombination site for the Gateway® LR reaction LR Clonase™
   8033..8824    -  CDS            neo: KKA2_KLEPN - Also known as kan, nptII. Experimental evidence at protein level: Swiss-Prot protein existence level 1. Resistance to kanamycin, neomycin, paromomycin, ribostamycin, butirosin and gentamicin B. From Klebsiella pneumoniae.
   8831..149     -  misc_feature   IRES (across the origin): internal ribosome entry site (IRES) of the encephalomyocarditis virus (EMCV)
>Addgene plasmid #35163 | pLKO-tet-puro-sh-control | addgene full sequence | sequence record 170465 | Addgene NGS Result
GGGTCGCTACAGACGTTGTTTGTCTTCAAGAAGCTTCCAGAGGAACTGCTTCCTTCACGACATTCAACAG
ACCTTGCATTCCTTTGGCGAGAGGGGAAAGACCCCTAGGAATGCTCGTCAAGAAGACAGGGCCAGGTTTC
CGGGCCCTCACATTGCCAAAAGACGGCAATATGGTGGAAAATAACATATAGACAAACGCACACCGGCCTT
ATTCCAAGCGGCTTCGGCCAGTAACGTTAGGGGGGGGGGAGGGAGAGGGGCAGATCCCTAGAACTCCCGG
GAGCCGCTGTACGCGGACCCACTTTCACATTTAAGTTGTTTTTCTAATCCGCATATGATCAATTCAAGGC
CGAATAAGAAGGCTGGCTCTGCACCTTGGTGATCAAATAATTCGATAGCTTGTCGTAATAATGGCGGCAT
ACTATCAGTAGTAGGTGTTTCCCTTTCTTCTTTAGCGACTTGATGCTCTTGATCTTCCAATACGCAACCT
AAAGTAAAATGCCCCACAGCGCTGAGTGCATATAATGCATTCTCTAGTGAAAAACCTTGTTGGCATAAAA
AGGCTAATTGATTTTCGAGAGTTTCATACTGTTTTTCTGTAGGCCGTGTACCTAAATGTACTTTTGCTCC
ATCGCGATGACTTAGTAAAGCACATCTAAAACTTTTAGCGTTATTACGTAAAAAATCTTGCCAGCTTTCC
CCTTCTAAAGGGCAAAAGTGAGTATGGTGCCTATCTAACATCTCAATGGCTAAGGCGTCGAGCAAAGCCC
GCTTATTTTTTACATGCCAATACAATGTAGGCTGCTCTACACCTAGCTTCTGGGCGAGTTTACGGGTTGT
TAAACCTTCGATTCCGACCTCATTAAGCAGCTCTAATGCGCTGTTAATCACTTTACTTTTATCTAATCTA
GACATATCAATTCGCCCTATAGTGAGTCGTATTACAATTCTTTGCCAAAATGATGAGACAGCACAATAAC
CAGCACGTTGCCCAGGAGCTGTAGGAAAAAGAAGAAGGCATGAACATGGTTAGCAGAGGGGCCCGGTTTG
GACTCAGAGTATTTTATCCTCATCTCAAACAGTGTATATCATTGTAACCATAAAGAGAAAGGCAGGATGA
TGACCAGGATGTAGTTGTTTCTACCAATAAGAATATTTCCACGCCAGCCAGAATTTATATGCAGAAATAT
TCTACCTTATCATTTAATTATAACAATTGTTCTCTAAAACTGTGCTGAAGTACAATATAATATACCCTGA
TTGCCTTGAAAAAAAAGTGATTAGAGAAAGTACTTACAATCTGACAAATAAACAAAAGTGAATTTAAAAA
TTCGTTACAAATGCAAGCTAAAGTTTAACGAAAAAGTTACAGAAAATGAAAAGAAAATAAGAGGAGACAA
TGGTTGTCAACAGAGTAGAAAGTGAAAGAAACAAAATTATCATGAGGGTCCATGGTGATACAAGGGACAT
CTTCCCATTCTAAACAACACCCTGAAAACTTTGCCCCCTCCATATAACATGAATTTTACAATAGCGAAAA
AGAAAGAACAATCAAGGGTCCCCAAACTCACAGATCCCCCTGGGGAGAGAGGTCGGTGATTCGGTCAACG
AGGGAGCCGACTGCCGACGTGCGCTCCGGAGGCTTGCAGAATGCGGAACACCGCGCGGGCAGGAACAGGG
CCCACACTACCGCCCCACACCCCGCCTCCCGCACCGCCCCTTCCCGGCCGCTGCTCTCGGCGCGCCCTGC
TGAGCAGCCGCTATTGGCCACAGCCCATCGCGGTCGGCGCGCTGCCATTGCTCCCTGGCGCTGTCCGTCT
GCGAGGGTACTAGTGAGACGTGCGGCTTCCGTTTGTCACGTCCGGCACGCCGCGAACCGCAAGGAACCTT
CCCGACTTAGGGGCGGAGCAGGAAGCGTCGCCGGGGGGCCCACAAGGGTAGCGGCGAAGATCCGGGTGAC
GCTGCGAACGGACGTGAAGAATGTGCGAGACCCAGGGTCGGCGCCGCTGCGTTTCCCGGAACCACGCCCA
GAGCAGCCGCGTCCCTGCGCAAACCCAGGGCTGCCTTGGAAAAGGCGCAACCCCAACCCCCTCGAGCCGC
GGCCAAAGTGGATCTCTGCTGTCCCTGTAATAAACCCGAAAATTTTGAATTTTTGTAATTTGTTTTTGTA
ATTCTTTAGTTTGTATGTCTGTTGCTATTATGTCTACTATTCTTTCCCCTGCACTGTACCCCCCAATCCC
CCCTTTTCTTTTAAAATTGTGGATGAATACTGCCATTTGTCTCGAGGTCGAGAATTCAAAAAGCAAGCTG
ACCCTGAAGTTCATCTCGAGATGAACTTCAGGGTCAGCTTGCCCGGTGTCTCTATCACTGATAGGGAACT
TATAAGTCTCTATCACTGATAGGGATTTCACGTTTATGGTGATTTCCCAGAACACATAGCGACATGCAAA
TATTGCGGCCGCTCGAGGCTAGTCTCGTGATCGATACCGTCGAGATCCGTTCACTAATCGAATGGATCTG
TCTCTGTCTCTCTCTCCACCTTCTTCTTCTATTCCTTCGGGCCTGTCGGGTCCCCTCGGGGTTGGGAGGT
GGGTCTGAAACGATAATGGTGAATATCCCTGCCTAACTCTATTCACTATAGAAAGTACAGCAAAAACTAT
TCTTAAACCTACCAAGCCTCCTACTATCATTATGAATAATTTTATATACCACAGCCAATTTGTTATGTTA
AACCAATTCCACAAACTTGCCCATTTATCTAATTCCAATAATTCTTGTTCATTCTTTTCTTGCTGGTTTT
GCGATTCTTCAATTAAGGAGTGTATTAAGCTTGTGTAATTGTTAATTTCTCTGTCCCACTCCATCCAGGT
CGTGTGATTCCAAATCTGTTCCAGAGATTTATTACTCCAACTAGCATTCCAAGGCACAGCAGTGGTGCAA
ATGAGTTTTCCAGAGCAACCCCAAATCCCCAGGAGCTGTTGATCCTTTAGGTATCTTTCCACAGCCAGGA
TTCTTGCCTGGAGCTGCTTGATGCCCCAGACTGTGAGTTGCAACAGATGCTGTTGCGCCTCAATAGCCCT
CAGCAAATTGTTCTGCTGCTGCACTATACCAGACAATAATTGTCTGGCCTGTACCGTCAGCGTCATTGAC
GCTGCGCCCATAGTGCTTCCTGCTGCTCCCAAGAACCCAAGGAACAAAGCTCCTATTCCCACTGCTCTTT
TTTCTCTCTGCACCACTCTTCTCTTTGCCTTGGTGGGTGCTACTCCTAATGGTTCAATTTTTACTACTTT
ATATTTATATAATTCACTTCTCCAATTGTCCCTCATATCTCCTCCTCCAGGTCTGAAGATCAGCGGCCGC
TTGCTGTGCGGTGGTCTTACTTTTGTTTTGCTCTTCCTCTATCTTGTCTAAAGCTTCCTTGGTGTCTTTT
ATCTCTATCCTTTGATGCACACAATAGAGGGTTGCTACTGTATTATATAATGATCTAAGTTCTTCTGATC
CTGTCTGAAGGGATGGTTGTAGCTGTCCCAGTATTTGTCTACAGCCTTCTGATGTTTCTAACAGGCCAGG
ATTAACTGCGAATCGTTCTAGCTCCCTGCTTGCCCATACTATATGTTTTAATTTATATTTTTTCTTTCCC
CCTGGCCTTAACCGAATTTTTTCCCATCGCGATCTAATTCTCCCCCGCTTAATACTGACGCTCTCGCACC
CATCTCTCTCCTTCTAGCCTCCGCTAGTCAAAATTTTTGGCGTACTCACCAGTCGCCGCCCCTCGCCTCT
TGCCGTGCGCGCTTCAGCAAGCCGAGTCCTGCGTCGAGAGAGCTCCTCTGGTTTCCCTTTCGCTTTCAAG
TCCCTGTTCGGGCGCCACTGCTAGAGATTTTCCACACTGACTAAAAGGGTCTGAGGGATCTCTAGTTACC
AGAGTCACACAACAGACGGGCACACACTACTTGAAGCACTCAAGGCAAGCTTTATTGAGGCTTAAGCAGT
GGGTTCCCTAGTTAGCCAGAGAGCTCCCAGGCTCAGATCTGGTCTAACCAGAGAGACCCGTTTATGTATC
GAGCTAGGCACTTAAATACAATATCTCTGCAATGCGGCAATTCAGTGGTTCGTCCAATCCATGTCAGACC
CGTCTGTTGCCTTCCTAATAAGGCACGATCGTACCACCTTACTTCCACCAATCGGCATGCACGGTGCTTT
TTCTCTCCTTGTAAGGCATGTTGCTAACTCATCGTTACCATGTTGCAAGACTACAAGAGTATTGCATAAG
ACTACATTAAGCTTGCAGCTCCAGCTTTTGTTCCCTTTAGTGAGGGTTAATTGCGCGCTTGGCGTAATCA
TGGTCATAGCTGTTTCCTGTGTGAAATTGTTATCCGCTCACAATTCCACACAACATACGAGCCGGAAGCA
TAAAGTGTAAAGCCTGGGGTGCCTAATGAGTGAGCTAACTCACATTAATTGCGTTGCGCTCACTGCCCGC
TTTCCAGTCGGGAAACCTGTCGTGCCAGCTGCATTAATGAATCGGCCAACGCGCGGGGAGAGGCGGTTTG
CGTATTGGGCGCTCTTCCGCTTCCTCGCTCACTGACTCGCTGCGCTCGGTCGTTCGGCTGCGGCGAGCGG
TATCAGCTCACTCAAAGGCGGTAATACGGTTATCCACAGAATCAGGGGATAACGCAGGAAAGAACATGTG
AGCAAAAGGCCAGCAAAAGGCCAGGAACCGTAAAAAGGCCGCGTTGCTGGCGTTTTTCCATAGGCTCCGC
CCCCCTGACGAGCATCACAAAAATCGACGCTCAAGTCAGAGGTGGCGAAACCCGACAGGACTATAAAGAT
ACCAGGCGTTTCCCCCTGGAAGCTCCCTCGTGCGCTCTCCTGTTCCGACCCTGCCGCTTACCGGATACCT
GTCCGCCTTTCTCCCTTCGGGAAGCGTGGCGCTTTCTCATAGCTCACGCTGTAGGTATCTCAGTTCGGTG
TAGGTCGTTCGCTCCAAGCTGGGCTGTGTGCACGAACCCCCCGTTCAGCCCGACCGCTGCGCCTTATCCG
GTAACTATCGTCTTGAGTCCAACCCGGTAAGACACGACTTATCGCCACTGGCAGCAGCCACTGGTAACAG
GATTAGCAGAGCGAGGTATGTAGGCGGTGCTACAGAGTTCTTGAAGTGGTGGCCTAACTACGGCTACACT
AGAAGAACAGTATTTGGTATCTGCGCTCTGCTGAAGCCAGTTACCTTCGGAAAAAGAGTTGGTAGCTCTT
GATCCGGCAAACAAACCACCGCTGGTAGCGGTGGTTTTTTTGTTTGCAAGCAGCAGATTACGCGCAGAAA
AAAAGGATCTCAAGAAGATCCTTTGATCTTTTCTACGGGGTCTGACGCTCAGTGGAACGAAAACTCACGT
TAAGGGATTTTGGTCATGAGATTATCAAAAAGGATCTTCACCTAGATCCTTTTAAATTAAAAATGAAGTT
TTAAATCAATCTAAAGTATATATGAGTAAACTTGGTCTGACAGTTACCAATGCTTAATCAGTGAGGCACC
TATCTCAGCGATCTGTCTATTTCGTTCATCCATAGTTGCCTGACTCCCCGTCGTGTAGATAACTACGATA
CGGGAGGGCTTACCATCTGGCCCCAGTGCTGCAATGATACCGCGAGACCCACGCTCACCGGCTCCAGATT
TATCAGCAATAAACCAGCCAGCCGGAAGGGCCGAGCGCAGAAGTGGTCCTGCAACTTTATCCGCCTCCAT
CCAGTCTATTAATTGTTGCCGGGAAGCTAGAGTAAGTAGTTCGCCAGTTAATAGTTTGCGCAACGTTGTT
GCCATTGCTACAGGCATCGTGGTGTCACGCTCGTCGTTTGGTATGGCTTCATTCAGCTCCGGTTCCCAAC
GATCAAGGCGAGTTACATGATCCCCCATGTTGTGCAAAAAAGCGGTTAGCTCCTTCGGTCCTCCGATCGT
TGTCAGAAGTAAGTTGGCCGCAGTGTTATCACTCATGGTTATGGCAGCACTGCATAATTCTCTTACTGTC
ATGCCATCCGTAAGATGCTTTTCTGTGACTGGTGAGTACTCAACCAAGTCATTCTGAGAATAGTGTATGC
GGCGACCGAGTTGCTCTTGCCCGGCGTCAATACGGGATAATACCGCGCCACATAGCAGAACTTTAAAAGT
GCTCATCATTGGAAAACGTTCTTCGGGGCGAAAACTCTCAAGGATCTTACCGCTGTTGAGATCCAGTTCG
ATGTAACCCACTCGTGCACCCAACTGATCTTCAGCATCTTTTACTTTCACCAGCGTTTCTGGGTGAGCAA
AAACAGGAAGGCAAAATGCCGCAAAAAAGGGAATAAGGGCGACACGGAAATGTTGAATACTCATACTCTT
CCTTTTTCAATATTATTGAAGCATTTATCAGGGTTATTGTCTCATGAGCGGATACATATTTGAATGTATT
TAGAAAAATAAACAAATAGGGGTTCCGCGCACATTTCCCCGAAAAGTGCCACCTAAATTGTAAGCGTTAA
TATTTTGTTAAAATTCGCGTTAAATTTTTGTTAAATCAGCTCATTTTTTAACCAATAGGCCGAAATCGGC
AAAATCCCTTATAAATCAAAAGAATAGACCGAGATAGGGT
[37 nt withheld, positions 6621-6657]
AAAGAACGTGGACTCCAACGTCAAAGG
[49 nt withheld, positions 6685-6733]
T
[91 nt withheld, positions 6735-6825]
G
[124 nt withheld, positions 6827-6950]
CCCATTCGCCATTCAGGCTGCGCAACTGTTGGGAAGGGCGATCGGTGCGGGCCTCTTCGCTATTACGCCA
GCTGGCGAAAGGGGGATGTGCTGCAAGGCGATTAAGTTGGGTAACGCCAGGGTTTTCCCAGTCACGACGT
TGTAAAACGACGGCCAGTGAGCGCGCGTAATACGACTCACTATAGGGCGAATTGGGTACGTCCCTAGGCC
TCCAAAAAAGCCTCCTCACTACTTCTGGAATAGCTCAGAGGCCGAGGCGGCCTCGGCCTCTGCATAAATA
AAAAAAATTAGTCAGCCATGGGGCGGAGAATGGGCGGAACTGGGCGGAGTTAGGGGCGGGATGGGCGGAG
TTAGGGGCGGGATAGCTAGAGCCAGACATGATAAGATACATTGATGAGTTTGGACAAACCACAACTAGAA
TGCAGTGAAAAAAATGCTTTATTTGTGAAATTTGTGATGCTATTGCTTTATTTGTAACCATTATAAGCTG
CAATAAACAAGTTCCTCTCACTCTCTGATATTCATTTCTTTGCAAGTTATAAATACTGAATAATAAGATG
ACATGAACTACTACTGCTAGAGATTTTCCACACTGACTAAAAGGGTCTGAGGGATCTCTAGTTACCAGAG
TCACACAACAGACGGGCACACACTACTTGAAGCACTCAAGGCAAGCTTTATTGAGGCTTAAGCAGTGGGT
TCCCTAGTTAGCCAGAGAGCTCCCAGGCTCAGATCTGGTCTAACCAGAGAGACCCAGTACAAGCAAAAAG
CAGATCTTGTCTTCGTTGGGAGTGAATTAGCCCTTCCAGTCCCCCCTTTTCTTTTAAAAAGTGGCTAAGA
TCTACAGCTGCCTTGTAAGTCATTGGTCTTAAAGGTACCGATGCATGGGGTCGTGCGCTCCTTTCGGTCG
GGCGCTGCGGGTCGTGGGGCGGGCGGATATCAGCTGGATGGCAAATAATGATTTTATTTTGACTGATAGT
GACCTGTTCGTTGCAACAAATTGATAAGCAATGCTTTCTTATAATGCCAACTTTGTACAAGAAAGCTGGG
TCGGCGCGCCCACCCTTAAAAAAGGTACCTCAGAAGAACTCGTCAAGAAGGCGATAGAAGGCGATGCGCT
GCGAATCGGGAGCGGCGATACCGTAAAGCACGAGGAAGCGGTCAGCCCATTCGCCGCCAAGCTCTTCAGC
AATATCACGGGTAGCCAACGCTATGTCCTGATAGCGGTCCGCCACACCCAGCCGGCCACAGTCGATGAAT
CCAGAAAAGCGGCCATTTTCCACCATGATATTCGGCAAGCAGGCATCGCCATGGGTCACGACGAGATCCT
CGCCGTCGGGCATGCGCGCCTTGAGCCTGGCGAACAGTTCGGCTGGCGCGAGCCCCTGATGCTCTTCGTC
CAGATCATCCTGATCGACAAGACCGGCTTCCATCCGAGTACGTGCTCGCTCGATGCGATGTTTCGCTTGG
TGGTCGAATGGGCAGGTAGCCGGATCAAGCGTATGCAGCCGCCGCATTGCATCAGCCATGATGGATACTT
TCTCGGCAGGAGCAAGGTGAGATGACAGGAGATCCTGCCCCGGCACTTCGCCCAATAGCAGCCAGTCCCT
TCCCGCTTCAGTGACAACGTCGAGCACAGCTGCGCAAGGAACGCCCGTCGTGGCCAGCCACGATAGCCGC
GCTGCCTCGTCCTGCAGTTCATTCAGGGCACCGGACAGGTCGGTCTTGACAAAAAGAACCGGGCGCCCCT
GCGCTGACAGCCGGAACACGGCGGCATCAGAGCAGCCGATTGTCTGTTGTGCCCAGTCATAGCCGAATAG
CCTCTCCACCCAAGCGGCCGGAGAACCTGCGTGCAATCCATCTTGTTCAATCATGGATCCTTATCATCGT
GTTTTTCAAAGGAAAACCACGTCCCCGTGGTTCGGGGGGCCTAGACGTTTTTTTAACCTCGACTAAACAC
ATGTAAAGCATGTGCACCGAGGCCCCAGATCAGATCCCATACAATGGGGTACCTTCTGGGCATCCTTCAG
CCCCTTGTTGAATACGCTTGAGGAGAGCCATTTGACTCTTTCCACAACTATCCAACTCACAACGTGGCAC
TGGGGTTGTGCCGCCTTTGCAGGTGTATCTTATACACGTGGCTTTTGGCCGCAGAGGCACCTGTCGCCAG
GTGGGGGGTTCCGCTGCCTGCAAA
