>Addgene plasmid #35163 | pLKO-tet-puro-sh-control | addgene partial sequence | sequence record 44312 | hPGK-F 5'-GTGTTCCGCATTCTGCAAG-3'
GACCGAATCACCGACCTCTCTCCCCAGGGGGATCTGTGAGTTTGGGGACCCTTGATTGTTCTTTCTTTTT
CGCTATTGTAAAATTCATGTTATATGGAGGGGGCAAAGTTTTCAGGGTGTTGTTTAGAATGGGAAGATGT
CCCTTGTATCACCATGGACCCTCATGATAATTTTGTTTCTTTCACTTTCTACTCTGTTGACAACCATTGT
CTCCTCTTATTTTCTTTTCATTTTCTGTAACTTTTTCGTTAAACTTTAGCTTGCATTTGTAACGAATTTT
TAAATTCACTTTTGTTTATTTGTCAGATTGTAAGTACTTTCTCTAATCACTTTTTTTTCAAGGCAATCAG
GGTATATTATATTGTACTTCAGCACAGTTTTAGAGAACAATTGTTATAATTAAATGATAAGGTAGAATAT
TTCTGCATATAAATTCTGGCTGGCGTGGAAATATTCTTATTGGTAGAAACAACTACATCCTGGTCATCAT
CCTGCCTTTCTCTTTATGGTTACAATGATATACACTGTTTGAGATGAGGATAAAATACTCTGAGTCCAAA
CCGGGCCCCTCTGCTAACCATGTTCATGCCTTCTTCTTTTTCCTACAGCTCCTGGGCAACGTGCTGGTTA
TTGTGCTGTCTCATCATTTTGGCAAAGAATTGTAATACGACTCACTATAGGGCGAATTGATATGTCTAGA
TTAGATAAAAGTAAAGTGATTAACAGCGCATTAGAGCTGCTTAATGAGGTCGGAATCGAAGGTTTAACAA
CCCGTAAACT
